>Addgene plasmid #23681 | pDONR223-RBKS | depositor partial sequence | sequence record 11190 | Author sequence
[966 nt withheld, positions 1-966]
TGA
