>Addgene plasmid #23681 | pDONR223-RBKS | addgene partial sequence | sequence record 29528 | 23681 with M13pUC-fwd
TAATGATTTTATTTTGACTGATAGTGACCTGTTCGTTGCAACAAATTGATGAGCAATGCTTTTTTATAAT
GCCAACTTTGTACAAAAAAGTTGGC
[505 nt withheld, positions 96-600]
