[The description below was written by a language model from this plasmid's Addgene catalogue record.]
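Description:
pDONR223-RBKS is a Gateway entry clone built on the Invitrogen pDONR223 donor backbone (about 5 kb without insert). It carries the human RBKS open reading frame, which encodes ribokinase, as an insert of roughly 969 bp. The plasmid is maintained in E. coli at high copy number under spectinomycin selection. The ORF was introduced by Gateway recombination, so in the finished clone it should be flanked by the attL-type recombination sites typical of entry clones. No feature table accompanies the record, however, so the exact site arrangement, the origin of replication and other backbone elements are not explicitly documented. M13 forward and reverse primer sites on either side of the insert are listed for sequence verification.

The construct has no expression function of its own. The record lists no promoter to drive RBKS in mammalian cells, and the depositor states that it should not be used directly for transfection. The ORF also lacks a stop codon. This "open" configuration lets an LR recombination reaction move the coding sequence in frame into a destination vector that supplies a C-terminal epitope tag and the terminating codon. The depositor points to a companion set of lentiviral destination vectors (pLX301 to pLX304) for expressing such ORFs in mammalian cells.

The plasmid belongs to a larger collection of human ORF entry clones. That collection is associated with a gain-of-function study of resistance to RAF inhibition through MAP kinase pathway reactivation, and this clone serves as a shuttle source of RBKS for similar overexpression or screening work.
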