Addgene plasmid #23681: pDONR223-RBKS
Depositing lab: William Hahn & David Root. Depositing organization: Dana-Farber Cancer Institute. Publication: COT drives resistance to RAF inhibition through MAP kinase pathway reactivation. Johannessen CM, Boehm JS, Kim SY, Thomas SR, Wardwell L, Johnson LA, Emery CM, Stransky N, Cogdill AP, Barretina J, Caponigro G, Hieronymus H, Murray RR, Salehi-Ashtiani K, Hill DE, Vidal M, Zhao JJ, Yang X, Alkan O, Kim S, Harris JL, Wilson CJ, Myer VE, Finan PM, Root DE, Roberts TM, Golub T, Flaherty KT, Dummer R, Weber BL, Sellers WR, Schlegel R, Wargo JA, Hahn WC, Garraway LA. Nature. 2010 Dec 16;468(7326):968-72. doi: 10.1038/nature09627 PubMed 21107320.
Backbone
  Vector backbone: pDONR223
  Backbone manufacturer: Invitrogen
  Backbone size w/o insert (bp): 5005
  Vector type: Gateway Donor vector
Growth in bacteria
  Bacterial resistance: Spectinomycin, 50 μg/mL
  Growth temperature: 37°C
  Growth strain: DH5alpha
  Copy number: High Copy
Gene/Insert
  Gene/Insert name: RBKS (alt name: ribokinase)
  Species: H. sapiens (human)
  Insert size (bp): 969
  Entrez Gene: RBKS (a.k.a. RBSK, RK)
  Cloning method: Gateway Cloning
  Sequencing primers: 5′ M13pUC-fwd; 3′ M13rev
Terms and licenses: Academic/Nonprofit Terms; Industry Terms: Not Available to Industry
Depositor comments: The ORF has no Stop codon. This design enables easy recombination into a destination vector to add an epitope tag of choice and Stop codon to the ORF. Do NOT use this plasmid directly for transfections. A set of 4 custom lentiviral vectors is available ( pLX301 (http://www.addgene.org/25895/) , pLX302 (http://www.addgene.org/25896/) , pLX303 (http://www.addgene.org/25897/) , pLX304 (http://www.addgene.org/25890/) ) to be used to express these ORFs in mammalian cells. These plasmids are not included in the kit and must be ordered separately.
How to cite: pDONR223-RBKS was a gift from William Hahn & David Root (Addgene plasmid # 23681 ; http://n2t.net/addgene:23681 ; RRID:Addgene_23681)
